# Supplementary material for: CRISPR screening by AAV episome-sequencing (CrAAVe-seq) is a highly scalable cell type-specific in vivo screening platform
Source: bioRxiv. 2024 Dec 18:2023.06.13.544831. Preprint. [Version 4] doi: 10.1101/2023.06.13.544831 (PMC10312723; doi:10.1101/2023.06.13.544831)
Supplement: Supplement 5 [file media-5.zip › pAP215-mNTC194.gb]

LOCUS       pAP215_(mNTC194)        6016 bp ds-DNA     circular     21-SEP-2024
DEFINITION  .
KEYWORDS    "Name" "Resistance (Bacterial)" "Resistance (Mammalian)" "Insert"
            "Backbone" "Construction" "Type" "Box" "Note" "Addgene#" "Verified
            Sequence"
SOURCE      synthetic DNA construct
  ORGANISM  synthetic DNA construct
COMMENT     Imported using the Genbank importer. File name:
            addgene-plasmid-85451-sequence-308180.gbk Express sgRNA in
            mammalian cells. Notes: The sequencing region for current sample
            prep is a Tm of 56.3
FEATURES             Location/Qualifiers
     rep_origin      1..589
                     /label="ori"
                     /ApEinfo_revcolor="#84b0dc"
                     /ApEinfo_fwdcolor="#84b0dc"
                     /note="direction: RIGHT note: high-copy-number ColE1/pMB1/pBR322/pUC origin of replication"
     primer_bind     490..509
                     /label="pBR322ori-F"
                     /ApEinfo_revcolor="#b1ff67"
                     /ApEinfo_fwdcolor="#b1ff67"
                     /note="note: pBR322 origin, forward primer"
     repeat_region   651..780
                     /label="AAV2 ITR 5'"
                     /ApEinfo_revcolor="#b7e6d7"
                     /ApEinfo_fwdcolor="#b7e6d7"
                     /note="note: Functional equivalent of wild-type AAV2 ITR"
     primer          757..780
                     /label="oIR007 Exp140 ITR"
                     /note="sequence: ccaactccatcactaggggttcct"
                     /ApEinfo_revcolor="#ff9ccd"
                     /ApEinfo_fwdcolor="#ff9ccd"
     primer          760..780
                     /label="FWD ITR"
                     /note="sequence: actccatcactaggggttcct"
                     /ApEinfo_revcolor="#85dae9"
                     /ApEinfo_fwdcolor="#85dae9"
     primer          762..779
                     /label="AP_FP_matchToScaf"
                     /note="sequence: tccatcactaggggttcc"
                     /ApEinfo_revcolor="#c6c9d1"
                     /ApEinfo_fwdcolor="#c6c9d1"
     primer          complement(763..780)
                     /label="AP_episomeITR_rp"
                     /note="sequence: aggaacccctagtgatgg"
                     /ApEinfo_revcolor="#75c6a9"
                     /ApEinfo_fwdcolor="#75c6a9"
     promoter        795..1108
                     /label="mU6 promoter"
                     /ApEinfo_revcolor="#c6c9d1"
                     /ApEinfo_fwdcolor="#c6c9d1"
                     /note="note: RNA polymerase III promoter for mouse U6 snRNA (Das et al., 1988)"
     primer          912..935
                     /label="FP_seq_Loxsystem"
                     /note="sequence: ggcttaatgtgcgataaaagacag"
                     /ApEinfo_revcolor="#ffef86"
                     /ApEinfo_fwdcolor="#ffef86"
     primer          1005..1049
                     /label="Sample Prep mU6 Binding Primer (oMK732_HS4Kmirror_CRISPR_rev)"
                     /note="sequence: caagcagaagacggcatacgaGATgcacaaaaggaaactcaccct"
                     /ApEinfo_revcolor="#85dae9"
                     /ApEinfo_fwdcolor="#85dae9"
     primer          1027..1047
                     /label="QB0058 (mU6-For)"
                     /note="sequence: CAGCACAAAAGGAAACTCACC"
                     /ApEinfo_revcolor="#faac61"
                     /ApEinfo_fwdcolor="#faac61"
     primer          1027..1054
                     /label="oIR020 (Exp138) ""Fwd qPCR mU6 (Exp103)"""
                     /note="sequence: cagcacaaaaggaaactcaccctaactg"
                     /ApEinfo_revcolor="#b7e6d7"
                     /ApEinfo_fwdcolor="#b7e6d7"
     misc_feature    1029..1049
                     /label="Sample Prep Binding Primer"
                     /ApEinfo_revcolor="#f58a5e"
                     /ApEinfo_fwdcolor="#f58a5e"
     misc_feature    1098..1109
                     /label="BstXI site"
                     /ApEinfo_revcolor="#ffef86"
                     /ApEinfo_fwdcolor="#ffef86"
     misc_feature    1109..1128
                     /label="protospacer (mNTC194)"
                     /ApEinfo_revcolor="#ff9ccd"
                     /ApEinfo_fwdcolor="#ff9ccd"
     primer          complement(1129..1178)
                     /label="oIR300_mirror_SeqPrimer"
                     /note="sequence: GACTAGCCTTATTTAAACTTGCTATGCTGTTTCCAGCTTAGCTCTTAAAC"
                     /ApEinfo_revcolor="#f58a5e"
                     /ApEinfo_fwdcolor="#f58a5e"
     misc_feature    1129..1221
                     /label="sgRNA scaffold"
                     /ApEinfo_revcolor="#7bcdc8"
                     /ApEinfo_fwdcolor="#7bcdc8"
     primer          complement(1132..1158)
                     /label="oIR021 (Exp138) ""Exp103 qPCR R"""
                     /note="sequence: gctatgctgtttccagcttagctctta"
                     /ApEinfo_revcolor="#d6b295"
                     /ApEinfo_fwdcolor="#d6b295"
     misc_feature    1137..1143
                     /label="BlpI site"
                     /ApEinfo_revcolor="#ffef86"
                     /ApEinfo_fwdcolor="#ffef86"
     primer          1152..1181
                     /label="oIR004 Exp140 pAP215"
                     /note="sequence: gcatagcaagtttaaataaggctagtccgt"
                     /ApEinfo_revcolor="#ff9ccd"
                     /ApEinfo_fwdcolor="#ff9ccd"
     primer          1191..1213
                     /label="Fwd qPCR StemLoop (Exp103)"
                     /note="sequence: gaaaaagtggcaccgagtcggtg"
                     /ApEinfo_revcolor="#ff9ccd"
                     /ApEinfo_fwdcolor="#ff9ccd"
     protein_bind    1234..1267
                     /label="lox71"
                     /ApEinfo_revcolor="#31849b"
                     /ApEinfo_fwdcolor="#31849b"
                     /note="note: Left element (LE) mutant of loxP (Araki et al., 2010). Cre-mediated recombination occurs in the 8-bp core sequence (GCATACAT). bound_moiety: Cre recombinase"
     primer          1252..1311
                     /label="Spacer_FP"
                     /note="sequence: cattatacgaagttatACATGTAAACGATCCTAGGCGTCCATATGATGCATGGCAGCAAT"
                     /ApEinfo_revcolor="#d6b295"
                     /ApEinfo_fwdcolor="#d6b295"
     misc_feature    1268..1442
                     /label="Handle"
                     /ApEinfo_revcolor="#b4abac"
                     /ApEinfo_fwdcolor="#b4abac"
     primer          complement(1269..1299)
                     /label="oIR023 (Exp138) ""Rev2 qPCR UNinverted handle (Exp103)"""
                     /note="sequence: catcatatggacgcctaggatcgtttacatg"
                     /ApEinfo_revcolor="#ff9ccd"
                     /ApEinfo_fwdcolor="#ff9ccd"
     primer          1270..1290
                     /label="InvertingPrimer_seqLox"
                     /note="sequence: ATGTAAACGATCCTAGGCGTC"
                     /ApEinfo_revcolor="#84b0dc"
                     /ApEinfo_fwdcolor="#84b0dc"
     primer          complement(1277..1302)
                     /label="oIR005 Exp140 Handle1"
                     /note="sequence: ATGCATCATATGGACGCCTAGGATCG"
                     /ApEinfo_revcolor="#ff9ccd"
                     /ApEinfo_fwdcolor="#ff9ccd"
     primer          1296..1317
                     /label="oIR006 Exp140 Handle2"
                     /note="sequence: GATGCATGGCAGCAATTGGCCA"
                     /ApEinfo_revcolor="#ff9ccd"
                     /ApEinfo_fwdcolor="#ff9ccd"
     misc_feature    1418..1437
                     /label="Common Sample Prep Primer Binding"
                     /ApEinfo_revcolor="#85dae9"
                     /ApEinfo_fwdcolor="#85dae9"
     primer          1418..1437
                     /label="Sample Prep Handle Primer Common Binding Sequence"
                     /note="sequence: TGACTGGTACTGACACGTCG"
                     /ApEinfo_revcolor="#f58a5e"
                     /ApEinfo_fwdcolor="#f58a5e"
     primer          1418..1441
                     /label="oIR024 (Exp138) ""Rev1 qPCR inverted handle (Exp103)"""
                     /note="sequence: TGACTGGTACTGACACGTCGCATG"
                     /ApEinfo_revcolor="#ff9ccd"
                     /ApEinfo_fwdcolor="#ff9ccd"
     primer          complement(1425..1484)
                     /label="Spacer_RP"
                     /note="sequence: ccggtaccataacttcgtatagcatacattatacgaacggtaGCATGCGACGTGTCAGTA"
                     /ApEinfo_revcolor="#75c6a9"
                     /ApEinfo_fwdcolor="#75c6a9"
     protein_bind    complement(1443..1476)
                     /label="lox66"
                     /ApEinfo_revcolor="#31849b"
                     /ApEinfo_fwdcolor="#31849b"
                     /note="note: Right element (RE) mutant of loxP (Araki et al., 2010). Cre-mediated recombination occurs in the 8-bp core sequence (GCATACAT). bound_moiety: Cre recombinase"
     primer          1481..1505
                     /label="EF1a-NLS-BFP PCR F (Exp113"
                     /note="sequence: cgcacgcgtggctccggtgcccgtc"
                     /ApEinfo_revcolor="#b1ff67"
                     /ApEinfo_fwdcolor="#b1ff67"
     Promoter        1490..2668
                     /label="EF1-Alpha "
                     /ApEinfo_revcolor="#f58a5e"
                     /ApEinfo_fwdcolor="#f58a5e"
     primer          complement(1526..1547)
                     /label="oIR022 (Exp138)"
                     /note="sequence: ccaacttctcggggactgtggg"
                     /ApEinfo_revcolor="#b1ff67"
                     /ApEinfo_fwdcolor="#b1ff67"
     misc_feature    2685..2693
                     /label="Kozak Sequence"
                     /ApEinfo_revcolor="#b4abac"
                     /ApEinfo_fwdcolor="#b4abac"
     CDS             2691..3497
                     /label="NLS-BFP"
                     /ApEinfo_revcolor="#85dae9"
                     /ApEinfo_fwdcolor="#85dae9"
                     /translation="MPAAKRVKLDGGSGGPAAKRVKLDGGSGGATMVSKGEELIKENMHMKLYMEGTVDNHHFKCTSEGEGKPYEGTQTMRIKVVEGGPLPFAFDILATSFLYGSKTFINHTQGIPDFFKQSFPEGFTWERVTTYEDGGVLTATQDTSLQDGCLIYNVKIRGVNFTSNGPVMQKKTLGWEAFTETLYPADGGLEGRNDMALKLVGGSHLIANAKTTYRSKKPAKNLKMPGVYYVDYRLERIKEANNETYVEQHEVAVARYCDLPSKLGHKLN*"
     CDS             2694..2720
                     /label="c-myc NLS"
                     /ApEinfo_revcolor="#993366"
                     /ApEinfo_fwdcolor="#993366"
                     /note="codon_start: 1 translation: PAAKRVKLD product: nuclear localization signal of human c-Myc proto-oncogene (Dang and Lee, 1988) transl_table: 1"
     CDS             2736..2762
                     /label="c-myc NLS"
                     /ApEinfo_revcolor="#993366"
                     /ApEinfo_fwdcolor="#993366"
                     /note="codon_start: 1 translation: PAAKRVKLD product: nuclear localization signal of human c-Myc proto-oncogene (Dang and Lee, 1988) transl_table: 1"
     regulatory      2778..2787
                     /label="Kozak sequence"
                     /ApEinfo_revcolor="#b4abac"
                     /ApEinfo_fwdcolor="#b4abac"
                     /note="note: vertebrate consensus sequence for strong initiation of translation (Kozak, 1987) regulatory_class: other: "
     CDS             2784..3497
                     /label="mTagBFP2"
                     /ApEinfo_revcolor="#3366ff"
                     /ApEinfo_fwdcolor="#3366ff"
                     /note="codon_start: 1 translation: MVSKGEELIKENMHMKLYMEGTVDNHHFKCTSEGEGKPYEGTQTMRIKVVEGGPLPFAFDILATSFLYGSKTFINHTQGIPDFFKQSFPEGFTWERVTTYEDGGVLTATQDTSLQDGCLIYNVKIRGVNFTSNGPVMQKKTLGWEAFTETLYPADGGLEGRNDMALKLVGGSHLIANAKTTYRSKKPAKNLKMPGVYYVDYRLERIKEANNETYVEQHEVAVARYCDLPSKLGHKLN product: enhanced monomeric blue fluorescent protein (Subach et al., 2011) note: mammalian codon-optimized transl_table: 1"
     primer          complement(3469..3506)
                     /label="Ef1a-NLS-BFP PCR Rev (Exp113)"
                     /note="sequence: agttctagattaattaagcttgtgccccagtttgctag"
                     /ApEinfo_revcolor="#85dae9"
                     /ApEinfo_fwdcolor="#85dae9"
     primer          complement(3469..3528)
                     /label="Ef1a-NLS-BFP PCR Rev #2 (Exp113)"
                     /note="sequence: acgaacggtagaattcGTCactagttctagattaattaagcttgtgccccagtttgctag"
                     /ApEinfo_revcolor="#c6c9d1"
                     /ApEinfo_fwdcolor="#c6c9d1"
     primer          complement(3472..3531)
                     /label="AP_ef1a-nlsbfp_RP"
                     /note="sequence: aattttgtaatccagaggttgattatcgaattctttaattaagcttgtgccccagtttgc"
                     /ApEinfo_revcolor="#c7b0e3"
                     /ApEinfo_fwdcolor="#c7b0e3"
     misc_feature    3505..3753
                     /label="W3"
                     /ApEinfo_revcolor="#b1ff67"
                     /ApEinfo_fwdcolor="#b1ff67"
     misc_feature    complement(3561..3581)
                     /label="WPRE-R"
                     /ApEinfo_revcolor="#84b0dc"
                     /ApEinfo_fwdcolor="#84b0dc"
     primer          complement(3738..3797)
                     /label="AP_w3_nonInt_RP"
                     /note="sequence: gtaaccattataagctgcaataaacaagttgtagatctctcgagcaccacggaattgtca"
                     /ApEinfo_revcolor="#d59687"
                     /ApEinfo_fwdcolor="#d59687"
     polyA_signal    3768..3889
                     /label="SV40 poly(A) signal"
                     /ApEinfo_revcolor="#c7b0e3"
                     /ApEinfo_fwdcolor="#c7b0e3"
     primer_bind     complement(3805..3824)
                     /label="SV40pA-R"
                     /ApEinfo_revcolor="#b7e6d7"
                     /ApEinfo_fwdcolor="#b7e6d7"
     primer          complement(3929..3952)
                     /label="oIR007 Exp140 ITR"
                     /note="sequence: ccaactccatcactaggggttcct"
                     /ApEinfo_revcolor="#ff9ccd"
                     /ApEinfo_fwdcolor="#ff9ccd"
     repeat_region   3929..4058
                     /label="AAV2 ITR 3'"
                     /ApEinfo_revcolor="#b7e6d7"
                     /ApEinfo_fwdcolor="#b7e6d7"
     rep_origin      4144..4599
                     /label="f1 ori"
                     /ApEinfo_revcolor="#85dae9"
                     /ApEinfo_fwdcolor="#85dae9"
                     /note="direction: RIGHT note: f1 bacteriophage origin of replication; arrow indicates direction of (+) strand synthesis"
     primer_bind     complement(4616..4635)
                     /label="pRS-marker"
                     /ApEinfo_revcolor="#faac61"
                     /ApEinfo_fwdcolor="#faac61"
                     /note="note: pRS vectors, use to sequence yeast selectable marker"
     primer_bind     4735..4757
                     /label="pGEX 3'"
                     /ApEinfo_revcolor="#75c6a9"
                     /ApEinfo_fwdcolor="#75c6a9"
                     /note="note: pGEX vectors, reverse primer"
     primer_bind     complement(4795..4813)
                     /label="pBRforEco"
                     /ApEinfo_revcolor="#d59687"
                     /ApEinfo_fwdcolor="#d59687"
                     /note="note: pBR322 vectors, upsteam of EcoRI site, forward primer"
     promoter        4881..4985
                     /label="AmpR promoter"
                     /ApEinfo_revcolor="#b4abac"
                     /ApEinfo_fwdcolor="#b4abac"
                     /note="gene: bla"
     CDS             4986..5846
                     /label="AmpR"
                     /ApEinfo_revcolor="#c6c9d1"
                     /ApEinfo_fwdcolor="#c6c9d1"
                     /note="gene: bla product: beta-lactamase note: confers resistance to ampicillin, carbenicillin, andrelated antibiotics translation: MSIQHFRVALIPFFAAFCLPVFAHPETLVKVKDAEDQLGARVGYIELDLNSGKILESFRPEERFPMMSTFKVLLCGAVLSRIDAGQEQLGRRIHYSQNDLVEYSPVTEKHLTDGMTVRELCSAAITMSDNTAANLLLTTIGGPKELTAFLHNMGDHVTRLDRWEPELNEAIPNDERDTTMPVAMATTLRKLLTGELLTLASRQQLIDWMEADKVAGPLLRSALPAGWFIADKSGAGERGSRGIIAALGPDGKPSRIVVIYTTGSQATMDERNRQIAEIGASLIKHW"
     CDS             4986..5846
                     /label="AmpR"
                     /ApEinfo_revcolor="#c6c9d1"
                     /ApEinfo_fwdcolor="#c6c9d1"
                     /translation="MSIQHFRVALIPFFAAFCLPVFAHPETLVKVKDAEDQLGARVGYIELDLNSGKILESFRPEERFPMMSTFKVLLCGAVLSRIDAGQEQLGRRIHYSQNDLVEYSPVTEKHLTDGMTVRELCSAAITMSDNTAANLLLTTIGGPKELTAFLHNMGDHVTRLDRWEPELNEAIPNDERDTTMPVAMATTLRKLLTGELLTLASRQQLIDWMEADKVAGPLLRSALPAGWFIADKSGAGERGSRGIIAALGPDGKPSRIVVIYTTGSQATMDERNRQIAEIGASLIKHW*"
     primer_bind     complement(5204..5223)
                     /label="Amp-R"
                     /ApEinfo_revcolor="#b7e6d7"
                     /ApEinfo_fwdcolor="#b7e6d7"
                     /note="note: Ampicillin resistance gene, reverse primer"
ORIGIN
        1 ttgagatcct ttttttctgc gcgtaatctg ctgcttgcaa acaaaaaaac caccgctacc
       61 agcggtggtt tgtttgccgg atcaagagct accaactctt tttccgaagg taactggctt
      121 cagcagagcg cagataccaa atactgttct tctagtgtag ccgtagttag gccaccactt
      181 caagaactct gtagcaccgc ctacatacct cgctctgcta atcctgttac cagtggctgc
      241 tgccagtggc gataagtcgt gtcttaccgg gttggactca agacgatagt taccggataa
      301 ggcgcagcgg tcgggctgaa cggggggttc gtgcacacag cccagcttgg agcgaacgac
      361 ctacaccgaa ctgagatacc tacagcgtga gctatgagaa agcgccacgc ttcccgaagg
      421 gagaaaggcg gacaggtatc cggtaagcgg cagggtcgga acaggagagc gcacgaggga
      481 gcttccaggg ggaaacgcct ggtatcttta tagtcctgtc gggtttcgcc acctctgact
      541 tgagcgtcga tttttgtgat gctcgtcagg ggggcggagc ctatggaaaa acgccagcaa
      601 cgcggccttt ttacggttcc tggccttttg ctggcctttt gctcacatgt cctgcaggca
      661 gctgcgcgct cgctcgctca ctgaggccgc ccgggcgtcg ggcgaccttt ggtcgcccgg
      721 cctcagtgag cgagcgagcg cgcagagagg gagtggccaa ctccatcact aggggttcct
      781 gcggccgcac gcgtgatccg acgccgccat ctctaggccc gcgccggccc cctcgcacag
      841 acttgtggga gaagctcggc tactcccctg ccccggttaa tttgcatata atatttccta
      901 gtaactatag aggcttaatg tgcgataaaa gacagataat ctgttctttt taatactagc
      961 tacattttac atgataggct tggatttcta taagagatac aaatactaaa ttattatttt
     1021 aaaaaacagc acaaaaggaa actcacccta actgtaaagt aattgtgtgt tttgagacta
     1081 taaatatccc ttggagacca ccttgttgGG ATGCATAGAT GAACGGATgt ttaagagcta
     1141 agctggaaac agcatagcaa gtttaaataa ggctagtccg ttatcaactt gaaaaagtgg
     1201 caccgagtcg gtgctttttt ttttttttct agataccgtt cgtatagcat acattatacg
     1261 aagttatACA TGTAAACGAT CCTAGGCGTC CATATGATGC ATGGCAGCAA TTGGCCATTT
     1321 GTAGGCAGAC GCATCGATCA GTACAGTCGG ATAGTCGAAC GATCATTACA GTCAGTCGAA
     1381 TGCAAAGTAG CGAGGCATGA CCTGTGTACT TAAAGCATGA CTGGTACTGA CACGTCGCAT
     1441 GCtaccgttc gtataatgta tgctatacga agttatggta ccggggcccg gctccggtgc
     1501 ccgtcagtgg gcagagcgca catcgcccac agtccccgag aagttggggg gaggggtcgg
     1561 caattgatcc ggtgcctaga gaaggtggcg cggggtaaac tgggaaagtg atgtcgtgta
     1621 ctggctccgc ctttttcccg agggtggggg agaaccgtat ataagtgcag tagtcgccgt
     1681 gaacgttctt tttcgcaacg ggtttgccgc cagaacacag gtaagtgccg tgtgtggttc
     1741 ccgcgggcct ggcctcttta cgggttatgg cccttgcgtg ccttgaatta cttccacctg
     1801 gctgcagtac gtgattcttg atcccgagct tcgggttgga agtgggtggg agagttcgag
     1861 gccttgcgct taaggagccc cttcgcctcg tgcttgagtt gaggcctggc ctgggcgctg
     1921 gggccgccgc gtgcgaatct ggtggcacct tcgcgcctgt ctcgctgctt tcgataagtc
     1981 tctagccatt taaaattttt gatgacctgc tgcgacgctt tttttctggc aagatagtct
     2041 tgtaaatgcg ggccaagatc tgcacactgg tatttcggtt tttggggccg cgggcggcga
     2101 cggggcccgt gcgtcccagc gcacatgttc ggcgaggcgg ggcctgcgag cgcggccacc
     2161 gagaatcgga cgggggtagt ctcaagctgg ccggcctgct ctggtgcctg gcctcgcgcc
     2221 gccgtgtatc gccccgccct gggcggcaag gctggcccgg tcggcaccag ttgcgtgagc
     2281 ggaaagatgg ccgcttcccg gccctgctgc agggagctca aaatggagga cgcggcgctc
     2341 gggagagcgg gcgggtgagt cacccacaca aaggaaaagg gcctttccgt cctcagccgt
     2401 cgcttcatgt gactccacgg agtaccgggc gccgtccagg cacctcgatt agttctcgag
     2461 cttttggagt acgtcgtctt taggttgggg ggaggggttt tatgcgatgg agtttcccca
     2521 cactgagtgg gtggagactg aagttaggcc agcttggcac ttgatgtaat tctccttgga
     2581 atttgccctt tttgagtttg gatcttggtt cattctcaag cctcagacag tggttcaaag
     2641 tttttttctt ccatttcagg tgtcgtgagc tagcgctacc ggtcgccacc atgcctgccg
     2701 ctaaacgggt caaactcgac ggcggttctg gaggtcctgc tgcaaagcgc gttaagttgg
     2761 atggagggtc agggggagcc accatggtgt ctaagggcga agagctgatt aaggagaaca
     2821 tgcacatgaa gctgtacatg gagggcaccg tggacaacca tcacttcaag tgcacatccg
     2881 agggcgaagg caagccctac gagggcaccc agaccatgag aatcaaggtg gtcgagggcg
     2941 gccctctccc cttcgccttc gacatcctgg ctactagctt cctctacggc agcaagacct
     3001 tcatcaacca cacccagggc atccccgact tcttcaagca gtccttccct gagggcttca
     3061 catgggagag agtcaccaca tacgaagacg ggggcgtgct gaccgctacc caggacacca
     3121 gcctccagga cggctgcctc atctacaacg tcaagatcag aggggtgaac ttcacatcca
     3181 acggccctgt gatgcagaag aaaacactcg gctgggaggc cttcaccgag acgctgtacc
     3241 ccgctgacgg cggcctggaa ggcagaaacg acatggccct gaagctcgtg ggcgggagcc
     3301 atctgatcgc aaacgccaag accacatata gatccaagaa acccgctaag aacctcaaga
     3361 tgcctggcgt ctactatgtg gactacagac tggaaagaat caaggaggcc aacaacgaga
     3421 cctacgtcga gcagcacgag gtggcagtgg ccagatactg cgacctccct agcaaactgg
     3481 ggcacaagct taattaaaga attcgataat caacctctgg attacaaaat ttgtgaaaga
     3541 ttgactggta ttcttaacta tgttgctcct tttacgctat gtggatacgc tgctttaatg
     3601 cctttgtatc atgctattgc ttcccgtatg gctttcattt tctcctcctt gtataaatcc
     3661 tggttagttc ttgccacggc ggaactcatc gccgcctgcc ttgcccgctg ctggacaggg
     3721 gctcggctgt tgggcactga caattccgtg gtgctcgaga gatctacaac ttgtttattg
     3781 cagcttataa tggttacaaa taaagcaata gcatcacaaa tttcacaaat aaagcatttt
     3841 tttcactgca ttctagttgt ggtttgtcca aactcatcaa tgtatcttac tgattttgta
     3901 ggtaaccacg tgcggaccga gcggccgcag gaacccctag tgatggagtt ggccactccc
     3961 tctctgcgcg ctcgctcgct cactgaggcc gggcgaccaa aggtcgcccg acgcccgggc
     4021 tttgcccggg cggcctcagt gagcgagcga gcgcgcagct gcctgcaggg gcgcctgatg
     4081 cggtattttc tccttacgca tctgtgcggt atttcacacc gcatannnnn nnnnnnnnnn
     4141 nnnnnnnnnn nnnnnnnnnn nnnnnnnnnn nnnnnnnnnn nnnnnnnnnn nnnnnnnnnn
     4201 nnnnnnnnnn nnnnnnnnnn tnnnnnnnnn nnnnnnnnnn nnnnnnnnnn nnnnnnnnnn
     4261 nnnnnnncnn nnnnnnnnnn nnnnnnnnnn nnnnnnnnnn nnnnnnnnnn nnnnnnnnnn
     4321 nnnnnnnnnn nnnnnnnnnn nnnnnnnnnn nnnnnnnnnn nnnnnnnnnn nnnnnnnnnn
     4381 nnnnnnnnnn nnnnnnnnnn nnnnnnnnnc ctttgacgtt ggagtccacg ttctttaata
     4441 gtggactctt gttccaaact ggaacaacac tcaactctat ctcgggctat tcttttgatt
     4501 tataagggat tttgccgatt tcggtctatt ggttaaaaaa tgagctgatt taacaaaaat
     4561 ttaacgcgaa ttttaacaaa atattaacgt ttacaatttt atggtgcact ctcagtacaa
     4621 tctgctctga tgccgcatag ttaagccagc cccgacaccc gccaacaccc gctgacgcgc
     4681 cctgacgggc ttgtctgctc ccggcatccg cttacagaca agctgtgacc gtctccggga
     4741 gctgcatgtg tcagaggttt tcaccgtcat caccgaaacg cgcgagacga aagggcctcg
     4801 tgatacgcct atttttatag gttaatgtca tgataataat ggtttcttag acgtcaggtg
     4861 gcacttttcg gggaaatgtg cgcggaaccc ctatttgttt atttttctaa atacattcaa
     4921 atatgtatcc gctcatgaga caataaccct gataaatgct tcaataatat tgaaaaagga
     4981 agagtatgag tattcaacat ttccgtgtcg cccttattcc cttttttgcg gcattttgcc
     5041 ttcctgtttt tgctcaccca gaaacgctgg tgaaagtaaa agatgctgaa gatcagttgg
     5101 gtgcacgagt gggttacatc gaactggatc tcaacagcgg taagatcctt gagagttttc
     5161 gccccgaaga acgttttcca atgatgagca cttttaaagt tctgctatgt ggcgcggtat
     5221 tatcccgtat tgacgccggg caagagcaac tcggtcgccg catacactat tctcagaatg
     5281 acttggttga gtactcacca gtcacagaaa agcatcttac ggatggcatg acagtaagag
     5341 aattatgcag tgctgccata accatgagtg ataacactgc ggccaactta cttctgacaa
     5401 cgatcggagg accgaaggag ctaaccgctt ttttgcacaa catgggggat catgtaactc
     5461 gccttgatcg ttgggaaccg gagctgaatg aagccatacc aaacgacgag cgtgacacca
     5521 cgatgcctgt agcaatggca acaacgttgc gcaaactatt aactggcgaa ctacttactc
     5581 tagcttcccg gcaacaatta atagactgga tggaggcgga taaagttgca ggaccacttc
     5641 tgcgctcggc ccttccggct ggctggttta ttgctgataa atctggagcc ggtgagcgtg
     5701 ggtctcgcgg tatcattgca gcactggggc cagatggtaa gccctcccgt atcgtagtta
     5761 tctacacgac ggggagtcag gcaactatgg atgaacgaaa tagacagatc gctgagatag
     5821 gtgcctcact gattaagcat tggtaactgt cagaccaagt ttactcatat atactttaga
     5881 ttgatttaaa acttcatttt taatttaaaa ggatctaggt gaagatcctt tttgataatc
     5941 tcatgaccaa aatcccttaa cgtgagtttt cgttccactg agcgtcagac cccgtagaaa
     6001 agatcaaagg atcttc
//
